Addgene plasmid #23417: pDONR223-MPP4
Depositing lab: William Hahn & David Root. Depositing organization: Dana-Farber Cancer Institute. Publication: COT drives resistance to RAF inhibition through MAP kinase pathway reactivation. Johannessen CM, Boehm JS, Kim SY, Thomas SR, Wardwell L, Johnson LA, Emery CM, Stransky N, Cogdill AP, Barretina J, Caponigro G, Hieronymus H, Murray RR, Salehi-Ashtiani K, Hill DE, Vidal M, Zhao JJ, Yang X, Alkan O, Kim S, Harris JL, Wilson CJ, Myer VE, Finan PM, Root DE, Roberts TM, Golub T, Flaherty KT, Dummer R, Weber BL, Sellers WR, Schlegel R, Wargo JA, Hahn WC, Garraway LA. Nature. 2010 Dec 16;468(7326):968-72. doi: 10.1038/nature09627 PubMed 21107320.
Backbone
  Vector backbone: pDONR223
  Backbone manufacturer: Invitrogen
  Backbone size w/o insert (bp): 5005
  Vector type: Gateway Donor vector
Growth in bacteria
  Bacterial resistance: Spectinomycin, 50 μg/mL
  Growth temperature: 37°C
  Growth strain: DH5alpha
  Copy number: High Copy
Gene/Insert
  Gene/Insert name: MPP4 (alt name: membrane protein, palmitoylated 4 (MAGUK p55 subfamily member 4);MPP4)
  Species: H. sapiens (human)
  Insert size (bp): 1782
  Entrez Gene: MPP4 (a.k.a. ALS2CR5, DLG6)
  Cloning method: Gateway Cloning
  Sequencing primers: 5′ M13pUC-fwd; 3′ M13rev
Terms and licenses: Academic/Nonprofit Terms; Industry Terms: Not Available to Industry
Depositor comments: The ORF has no Stop codon. This design enables easy recombination into a destination vector to add an epitope tag of choice and Stop codon to the ORF. Do NOT use this plasmid directly for transfections. A set of 4 custom lentiviral vectors is available ( pLX301 (http://www.addgene.org/25895/) , pLX302 (http://www.addgene.org/25896/) , pLX303 (http://www.addgene.org/25897/) , pLX304 (http://www.addgene.org/25890/) ) to be used to express these ORFs in mammalian cells. These plasmids are not included in the kit and must be ordered separately.
How to cite: pDONR223-MPP4 was a gift from William Hahn & David Root (Addgene plasmid # 23417 ; http://n2t.net/addgene:23417 ; RRID:Addgene_23417)
