[The description below was written by a language model from this plasmid's Addgene catalogue record.]
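Description:
pDONR223-MPP4 is a Gateway entry clone built on the Invitrogen pDONR223 donor backbone (about 5 kb without insert). It carries the human MPP4 open reading frame, which encodes membrane protein, palmitoylated 4, a member of the MAGUK p55 subfamily also known as ALS2CR5 or DLG6. The insert is recorded as 1782 bp and was introduced by Gateway recombination. The plasmid is maintained in E. coli as a high-copy vector under spectinomycin selection. The record includes no feature table, so the origin of replication and the exact attachment sites flanking the ORF are not itemised. In a clone of this type the insert normally sits between attL sites, ready for LR recombination. Standard M13 forward and reverse primer sites flank the insert for sequence verification.

The defining design feature is that the ORF lacks a stop codon. When the insert is transferred into a destination vector, it can therefore be read through in frame into a C-terminal epitope tag and stop codon supplied by that vector. No promoter for expressing MPP4 is described, and the depositor states that this plasmid should not be used directly for transfection. It serves as a shuttle and archival source for the ORF. The depositors point to a separately available set of lentiviral destination vectors (pLX301 to pLX304) for expressing these ORFs in mammalian cells. The clone belongs to a larger ORF collection, and the associated publication concerns resistance to RAF inhibition through MAP kinase pathway reactivation.
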