>Addgene plasmid #23417 | pDONR223-MPP4 | addgene partial sequence | sequence record 29190 | 23417 with M13pUC-fwd
CTCGGGCCCAATAATGATTTTATTTTGACTGATAGTGACCTGTTCGTTGCAACAAATTGATGAGCAATGC
TTTTTTATAATGCCAACTTTGTACAAAAAAGTTGGCACCATGATACAGTCAGACAAAGGAGCAGATCCAC
CAGACAAGAAGGACATGAAGCTTTCTACAGCCACCAATCCACAGAATGGCCTCTCCCAGATCCTGAGGCT
TGTGCTGCAAGAGCTGAGTCTGTTCTACAGCAGAGATGTGAATGGAGTGTGTCTCTTGTACGATCTCCTC
CACTCGCCGTGGCTTCAGGCTCTGCTAAAGATTTATGACTGCCTCCAGGAATTTAAAGAAAAGAAACTAG
TTCCTGCCACACCACATGCACAGGTGTTATCCTATGAGGTAGTGGAGTTATTACGTGAAACCCCTACTTC
CCCTGAGATCCAAGAGCTGAGACAAATGCTCCAGGCTCCACACTTCAAGGGAGCCACCATCAAGCGCCAC
GAGATGACAGGGGACATCTTGGTGGCCAGGATCATCCACGGTGGGCTGGCGGAGAGAAGTGGGTTGCTAT
ATGCTGGAGACAAACTGGTAGAAGTGAATGGAGTTTCAGTTGAGGGACTGG
